Addgene plasmid #118433: pDRF1-GW mTurquoise2-T2A-mcherry
Purpose: Produces equimolar expression of mTq2 and mCherry
Depositing lab: Bas Teusink. Depositing organization: Vrije Universiteit Amsterdam. Publication: In vivo characterisation of fluorescent proteins in budding yeast. Botman D, de Groot DH, Schmidt P, Goedhart J, Teusink B. Sci Rep. 2019 Feb 19;9(1):2234. doi: 10.1038/s41598-019-38913-z. PubMed 30783202.
Backbone
  Vector backbone: pDRF1-GW
  Vector type: Yeast Expression
  Selectable markers: URA3
Growth in bacteria
  Bacterial resistance: Ampicillin, 100 μg/mL
  Growth temperature: 37°C
  Growth strain: DH5alpha
  Copy number: High Copy
Gene/Insert
  Gene/Insert name: mTurquoise2-T2A-mcherry
  Species: Synthetic
  Cloning method: Restriction Enzyme; 5′ cloning site unknown (unknown if destroyed); 3′ cloning site unknown (unknown if destroyed)
  Sequencing primers: 5′ AACAATCGTTAATAATTAATTAATTGG; 3′ GAGTCACTTTAAAATTTGTATACAC
Terms and licenses: Academic/Nonprofit Terms; Industry Terms: Not Available to Industry
How to cite: pDRF1-GW mTurquoise2-T2A-mcherry was a gift from Bas Teusink (Addgene plasmid # 118433 ; http://n2t.net/addgene:118433 ; RRID:Addgene_118433)
