[The description below was written by a language model from this plasmid's Addgene catalogue record and pLannotate feature annotations shown in this document.]
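Description:
pDRF1-GW mTurquoise2-T2A-mcherry is a yeast episomal expression plasmid of about 8.5 kb built on the pDRF1-GW backbone, a Gateway-compatible shuttle vector. In Saccharomyces cerevisiae it replicates from the 2μ origin and is selected through the URA3 auxotrophic marker, which is driven by its own promoter and can be counterselected with 5-FOA. In E. coli it is maintained at high copy from a ColE1/pUC-type origin with ampicillin resistance (bla). An f1 origin and remnants of a pBluescript-style lac/MCS region, including a T7 promoter, are also present as backbone carry-over.

The payload lies between attB1 and attB2 sites, which are the scars typical of a Gateway recombination, although the catalogue entry lists restriction cloning with unknown sites. It consists of the cyan fluorescent protein mTurquoise2 followed by the red fluorescent protein mCherry. A gap of roughly 80 nt separates the two coding regions. This gap is not annotated, but according to the construct name it holds the T2A sequence. A 2A peptide causes ribosomal skipping during translation, so a single transcript and open reading frame yields two separate proteins in a fixed one-to-one ratio, matching the stated purpose of equimolar mTq2 and mCherry expression. Transcription ends at the S. cerevisiae ADH1 terminator. The yeast promoter driving the cassette is not named in the record. The region upstream of attB1 carries only fragmentary matches to yeast genomic sequence (BRP1, YG007). The depositor and NGS sequences give the same feature set and differ by two nucleotides in length.

The associated work concerns in vivo characterisation of fluorescent proteins in budding yeast, where such a construct can serve as a ratiometric reference relating one fluorophore's signal to the other's.
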