Features (pLannotate 1.2.2; 26 found; start..end, strand, type, name):
      3..257     -  CDS            BRP1 (fragment): BRP1_YEAST - Protein predicted: Swiss-Prot protein existence level 4. From Saccharomyces cerevisiae (strain ATCC 204508 / S288c) (Baker's yeast).
    359..375     -  promoter       ARG4 promoter (fragment): S. cerevisiae ARG4
    480..563     +  CDS            YG007_YEAST: Protein predicted: Swiss-Prot protein existence level 4. From Saccharomyces cerevisiae (strain ATCC 204508 / S288c) (Baker's yeast).
    800..824     +  protein_bind   attB1: mutant version of attB; recombination site for the Gateway® BP reaction BP Clonase™
    847..1563    +  CDS            mTurquoise2: mTurquoise2 is a basic (constitutively fluorescent) cyan fluorescent protein published in 2012, derived from Aequorea victoria. It is reported to be a rapidly-maturing monomer with very low acid sensitivity.
   1645..2355    +  CDS            mCherry: monomeric derivative of DsRed fluorescent protein (Shaner et al., 2004) mammalian codon-optimized
   2363..2387    -  protein_bind   attB2: mutant version of attB; recombination site for the Gateway® BP reaction BP Clonase™
   2415..2441    +  misc_feature   MCS (fragment): pBluescript multiple cloning site
   2450..2468    -  promoter       T7 promoter: promoter for bacteriophage T7 RNA polymerase
   2469..2612    +  CDS            ADH1 (fragment): ADH1_YEAST - Also known as ADC1. Experimental evidence at protein level: Swiss-Prot protein existence level 1. This isozyme preferentially catalyzes the conversion of primary unbranched alcohols to their corresponding aldehydes. Also shows activity toward secondary alcohols. From Saccharomyces cerevisiae (strain ATCC 204508 / S288c) (Baker's yeast).
   2616..2803    +  terminator     ADH1 terminator: S. cerevisiae ADH1; transcription terminator for the S. cerevisiae alcohol dehydrogenase 1 (ADH1) gene
   2811..2968    +  CDS            lacZα (fragment): LacZα fragment of β-galactosidase; lacZ fragment
   2974..3025    -  misc_feature   bom (fragment): basis of mobility region from pBR322
   3030..3113    +  CDS            RAF1 (fragment): RAF_YEAST - Experimental evidence at transcript level: Swiss-Prot protein existence level 2. Antagonizes transcriptional repression of recombinase FLP by REP1-REP2. May play a role in plasmid partitioning. From Saccharomyces cerevisiae (strain ATCC 204508 / S288c) (Baker's yeast).
   3267..4613    -  rep_origin     2μ ori: yeast 2μ plasmid origin of replication
   4618..4634    -  promoter       tet promoter (fragment): E. coli promoter for tetracycline efflux protein gene
   4724..5527    -  CDS            URA3: orotidine-5'-phosphate decarboxylase, required for uracil biosynthesis; S. cerevisiae URA3; yeast auxotrophic marker, counterselectable with 5-fluoroorotic acid (5-FOA)
   5528..5743    -  promoter       URA3 promoter: S. cerevisiae URA3
   5854..5958    +  promoter       AmpR promoter: bla
   5959..6819    +  CDS            AmpR: β-lactamase; bla; confers resistance to ampicillin, carbenicillin, and related antibiotics
   6990..7578    +  rep_origin     ori: high-copy-number ColE1/pMB1/pBR322/pUC origin of replication
   7761..7853    +  CDS            lacI (fragment): lac repressor; lacI; The lac repressor binds to the lac operator to inhibit transcription in E. coli. This inhibition can be relieved by adding lactose or isopropyl-β-D-thiogalactopyranoside (IPTG).
   7866..7887    +  protein_bind   CAP binding site: CAP binding activates transcription in the presence of cAMP. E. coli catabolite activator protein
   7902..7932    +  promoter       lac promoter: promoter for the E. coli lac operon
   7940..7956    +  protein_bind   lac operator: The lac repressor binds to the lac operator to inhibit transcription in E. coli. This inhibition can be relieved by adding lactose or isopropyl-β-D-thiogalactopyranoside (IPTG). lac repressor encoded by lacI
   8037..8465    -  rep_origin     f1 ori (sequence partly withheld): f1 bacteriophage origin of replication; arrow indicates direction of (+) strand synthesis
>Addgene plasmid #118433 | pDRF1-GW mTurquoise2-T2A-mcherry | depositor full sequence | sequence record 223792 | pDRF1-GW mTurquoise2-T2A-mcherry sequence 8473 bps
CAAGCTTCCTGAAACGGAGAAACATAAACAGGCATTGCTGGGATCACCCATACATCACTCTGTTTTGCCT
GACCTTTTCCGGTAATTTGAAAACAAACCCGGTCTCGAAGCGGAGATCCGGCGATAATTACCGCAGAAAT
AAACCCATACACGAGACGTAGAACCAGCCGCACATGGCCGGAGAAACTCCTGCGAGAATTTCGTAAACTC
GCGCGCATTGCATCTGTATTTCCTAATGCGGCACTTCCAGGCCTCGATCGAGACCGTTTATCCATTGCTT
TTTTGTTGTCTTTTTCCCTCGTTCACAGAAAGTCTGAAGAAGCTATAGTAGAACTATGAGCTTTTTTTGT
TTCTGTTTTCCTTTTTTTTTTTTTTACCTCTGTGGAAATTGTTACTCTCACACTCTTTAGTTCGTTTGTT
TGTTTTGTTTATTCCAATTATGACCGGTGACGAAACGTGGTCGATGGTGGGTACCGCTTATGCTCCCCTC
CATTAGTTTCGATTATATAAAAAGGCCAAATATTGTATTATTTTCAAATGTCCTATCATTATCGTCTAAC
ATCTAATTTCTCTTAAATTTTTTCTCTTTCTTTCCTATAACACCAATAGTGAAAATCTTTTTTTCTTCTA
TATCTACAAAAACTTTTTTTTTCTATCAACCTCGTTGATAAATTTTTTCTTTAACAATCGTTAATAATTA
ATTAATTGGAAAATAACCATTTTTTCTCTCTTTTATACACACATTCAAAAGAAAGAAAAAAAATATACCC
CAGCCTCGACTAGTGAATTCGCGGCCATCACAAGTTTGTACAAAAAAGCAGGCTGCTAGCGCTACCGGTC
GCCACCATGGTGAGCAAGGGCGAGGAGCTGTTCACCGGGGTGGTGCCCATCCTGGTCGAGCTGGACGGCG
ACGTAAACGGCCACAAGTTCAGCGTGTCCGGCGAGGGCGAGGGCGATGCCACCTACGGCAAGCTGACCCT
GAAGTTCATCTGCACCACCGGCAAGCTGCCCGTGCCCTGGCCCACCCTCGTGACCACCCTGTCCTGGGGC
GTGCAGTGCTTCGCCCGCTACCCCGACCACATGAAGCAGCACGACTTCTTCAAGTCCGCCATGCCCGAAG
GCTACGTCCAGGAGCGCACCATCTTCTTCAAGGACGACGGCAACTACAAGACCCGCGCCGAGGTGAAGTT
CGAGGGCGACACCCTGGTGAACCGCATCGAGCTGAAGGGCATCGACTTCAAGGAGGACGGCAACATCCTG
GGGCACAAGCTGGAGTACAACTACTTTAGCGACAACGTCTATATCACCGCCGACAAGCAGAAGAACGGCA
TCAAGGCCAACTTCAAGATCCGCCACAACATCGAGGACGGCGGCGTGCAGCTCGCCGACCACTACCAGCA
GAACACCCCCATCGGCGACGGCCCCGTGCTGCTGCCCGACAACCACTACCTGAGCACCCAGTCCAAGCTG
AGCAAAGACCCCAACGAGAAGCGCGATCACATGGTCCTGCTGGAGTTCGTGACCGCCGCCGGGATCACTC
TCGGCATGGACGAGCTGTACAAGTCCGGAGAGGGCAGAGGAAGTCTTCTAACATGCGGTGACGTGGAGGA
GAATCCCGGCCCTGGGGATCCACCGGTCGCCACCATGGTGAGCAAGGGCGAGGAGGATAACATGGCCATC
ATCAAGGAGTTCATGCGCTTCAAGGTGCACATGGAGGGCTCCGTGAACGGCCACGAGTTCGAGATCGAGG
GCGAGGGCGAGGGCCGCCCCTACGAGGGCACCCAGACCGCCAAGCTGAAGGTGACCAAGGGTGGCCCCCT
GCCCTTCGCCTGGGACATCCTGTCCCCTCAGTTCATGTACGGCTCCAAGGCCTACGTGAAGCACCCCGCC
GACATCCCCGACTACTTGAAGCTGTCCTTCCCCGAGGGCTTCAAGTGGGAGCGCGTGATGAACTTCGAGG
ACGGCGGCGTGGTGACCGTGACCCAGGACTCCTCCCTGCAGGACGGCGAGTTCATCTACAAGGTGAAGCT
GCGCGGCACCAACTTCCCCTCCGACGGCCCCGTAATGCAGAAGAAGACCATGGGCTGGGAGGCCTCCTCC
GAGCGGATGTACCCCGAGGACGGCGCCCTGAAGGGCGAGATCAAGCAGAGGCTGAAGCTGAAGGACGGCG
GCCACTACGACGCTGAGGTCAAGACCACCTACAAGGCCAAGAAGCCCGTGCAGCTGCCCGGCGCCTACAA
CGTCAACATCAAGTTGGACATCACCTCCCACAACGAGGACTACACCATCGTGGAACAGTACGAACGCGCC
GAGGGCCGCCACTCCACCGGCGGCATGGACGAGCTGTACAAGTAGCGGCCGCACCCAGCTTTCTTGTACA
AAGTGGTGTAGTTAATTCATGATGGCCGCTGCAGGTCGACCTCGAGGGGGGGCCCGGTACCCAATTCGCC
CTATAGTGAGTCGTATTACGCGCGGATCCAGCTTTGGACTTCTTCGCCAGAGGTTTGGTCAAGTCTCCAA
TCAAGGTTGTCGGCTTGTCTACCTTGCCAGAAATTTACGAAAAGATGGAAAAGGGTCAAATCGTTGGTAG
ATACGTTGTTGACACTTCTAAATAAGCGAATTTCTTATGATTTATGATTTTTATTATTAAATAAGTTATA
AAAAAAATAAGTGTATACAAATTTTAAAGTGACTCTTAGGTTTTAAAACGANAATTCTTATTCTTGAGTA
ACTCTTTCCTGTAGGTCAGGTTGCTTTCTCAGGTATAGCATGAGGTCGCTCTTATTGACCACACCTCTAC
CGGCATGCCAATTCACTGGCCGTCGTTTTACAACGTCGTGACTGGGAAAACCCTGGCGTTACCCAACTTA
ATCGCCTTGCAGCACATCCCCCTTTCGCCAGCTGGCGTAATAGCGAAGAGGCCCGCACCGATCGCCCTTC
CCAACAGTTGCGCAGCCTGAATGGCGAATGGCGCCTGATGCGGTATTTTCTCCTTACGCATCTGTGCGGT
ATTTCACACCGCATAATCGGATCGTACTTGTTACCCATCATTGAATTTTGAACATCCGAACCTGGGAGTT
TTCCCTGAAACAGATAGTATATTTGAACCTGTATAATAATATATAGTCTAGCGCTTTACGGAAGACAATG
TATGTATTTCGGTTCCTGGAGAAACTATTGCATCTATTGCATAGGTAATCTTGCACGTCGCATCCCCGGT
TCATTTTCTGCGTTTCCATCTTGCACTTCAATAGCATATCTTTGTTAACGAAGCATCTGTGCTTCATTTT
GTAGAACAAAAATGCAACGCGAGAGCGCTAATTTTTCAAACAAAGAATCTGAGCTGCATTTTTACAGAAC
AGAAATGCAACGCGAAAGCGCTATTTTACCAACGAAGAATCTGTGCTTCATTTTTGTAAAACAAAAATGC
AACGCGAGAGCGCTAATTTTTCAAACAAAGAATCTGAGCTGCATTTTTACAGAACAGAAATGCAACGCGA
GAGCGCTATTTTACCAACAAAGAATCTATACTTCTTTTTTGTTCTACAAAAATGCATCCCGAGAGCGCTA
TTTTTCTAACAAAGCATCTTAGATTACTTTTTTTCTCCTTTGTGCGCTCTATAATGCAGTCTCTTGATAA
CTTTTTGCACTGTAGGTCCGTTAAGGTTAGAAGAAGGCTACTTTGGTGTCTATTTTCTCTTCCATAAAAA
AAGCCTGACTCCACTTCCCGCGTTTACTGATTACTAGCGAAGCTGCGGGTGCATTTTTTCAAGATAAAGG
CATCCCCGATTATATTCTATACCGATGTGGATTGCGCATACTTTGTGAACAGAAAGTGATAGCGTTGATG
ATTCTTCATTGGTCAGAAAATTATGAACGGTTTCTTCTATTTTGTCTCTATATACTACGTATAGGAAATG
TTTACATTTTCGTATTGTTTTCGATTCACTCTATGAATAGTTCTTACTACAATTTTTTTGTCTAAAGAGT
AATACTAGAGATAAACATAAAAAATGTAGAGGTCGAGTTTAGATGCAAGTTCAAGGAGCGAAAGGTGGAT
GGGTAGGTTATATAGGGATATAGCACAGAGATATATAGCAAAGAGATACTTTTGAGCAATGTTTGTGGAA
GCGGTATTCGCAATATTTTAGTAGCTCGTTACAGTCCGGTGCGTTTTTGGTTTTTTGAAAGTGCGTCTTC
AGAGCGCTTTTGGTTTTCAAAAGCGCTCTGAAGTTCCTATACTTTCTAGCTAGAGAATAGGAACTTCGGA
ATAGGAACTTCAAAGCGTTTCCGAAAACGAGCGCTTCCGAAAATGCAACGCGAGCTGCGCACATACAGCT
CACTGTTCACGTCGCACCTATATCTGCGTGTTGCCTGTATATATATATACATGAGAAGAACGGCATAGTG
CGTGTTTATGCTTAAATGCGTACTTATATGCGTCTATTTATGTAGGATGAAAGGTAGTCTAGTACCTCCT
GTGATATTATCCCATTCCATGCGGGGTATCGTATGCTTCCTTCAGCACTACCCTTTAGCTGTTCTATATG
CTGCCACTCCTCAATTGGATTAGTCTCATCCTTCAATGCTATCATTTCCTTTGATATTGGATCGATCCGA
TGATAAGCTGTCAAACATGAGAATTGGGTAATAACTGATATAATTAAATTGAAGCTCTAATTTGTGAGTT
TAGTATACATGCATTTACTTATAATACAGTTTTTTAGTTTTGCTGGCCGCATCTTCTCAAATATGCTTCC
CAGCCTGCTTTTCTGTAACGTTCACCCTCTACCTTAGCATCCCTTCCCTTTGCAAATAGTCCTCTTCCAA
CAATAATAATGTCAGATCCTGTAGAGACCACATCATCCACGGTTCTATACTGTTGACCCAATGCGTCTCC
CTTGTCATCTAAACCCACACCGGGTGTCATAATCAACCAATCGTAACCTTCATCTCTTCCACCCATGTCT
CTTTGAGCAATAAAGCCGATAACAAAATCTTTGTCGCTCTTCGCAATGTCAACAGTACCCTTAGTATATT
CTCCAGTAGATAGGGAGCCCTTGCATGACAATTCTGCTAACATCAAAAGGCCTCTAGGTTCCTTTGTTAC
TTCTTCTGCCGCCTGCTTCAAACCGCTAACAATACCTGGGCCCACCACACCGTGTGCATTCGTAATGTCT
GCCCATTCTGCTATTCTGTATACACCCGCAGAGTACTGCAATTTGACTGTATTACCAATGTCAGCAAATT
TTCTGTCTTCGAAGAGTAAAAAATTGTACTTGGCGGATAATGCCTTTAGCGGCTTAACTGTGCCCTCCAT
GGAAAAATCAGTCAAGATATCCACATGTGTTTTTAGTAAACAAATTTTGGGACCTAATGCTTCAACTAAC
TCCAGTAATTCCTTGGTGGTACGAACATCCAATGAAGCACACAAGTTTGTTTGCTTTTCGTGCATGATAT
TAAATAGCTTGGCAGCAACAGGACTAGGATGAGTAGCAGCACGTTCCTTATATGTAGCTTTCGACATGAT
TTATCTTCGTTTCCTGCATGTTTTTGTTCTGTGCAGTTGGGTTAAGAATACTGGGCAATTTCATGTTTCT
TCAACACTACATATGCGTATATATACCAATCTAAGTCTGTGCTCCTTCCTTCGTTCTTCCTTCTGTTCGG
AGATTACCGAATCAAAAAAATTTCAAGGAAACCGAAATCAAAAAAAAGAATAAAAAAAAAATGATGAATT
GAAAAGCTAATTCTTGAAGACGAAAGGGCCTCGTGATACGCCTATTTTTATAGGTTAATGTCATGATAAT
AATGGTTTCTTAGACGTCAGGTGGCACTTTTCGGGGAAATGTGCGCGGAACCCCTATTTGTTTATTTTTC
TAAATACATTCAAATATGTATCCGCTCATGAGACAATAACCCTGATAAATGCTTCAATAATATTGAAAAA
GGAAGAGTATGAGTATTCAACATTTCCGTGTCGCCCTTATTCCCTTTTTTGCGGCATTTTGCCTTCCTGT
TTTTGCTCACCCAGAAACGCTGGTGAAAGTAAAAGATGCTGAAGATCAGTTGGGTGCACGAGTGGGTTAC
ATCGAACTGGATCTCAACAGCGGTAAGATCCTTGAGAGTTTTCGCCCCGAAGAACGTTTTCCAATGATGA
GCACTTTTAAAGTTCTGCTATGTGGCGCGGTATTATCCCGTATTGACGCCGGGCAAGAGCAACTCGGTCG
CCGCATACACTATTCTCAGAATGACTTGGTTGAGTACTCACCAGTCACAGAAAAGCATCTTACGGATGGC
ATGACAGTAAGAGAATTATGCAGTGCTGCCATAACCATGAGTGATAACACTGCGGCCAACTTACTTCTGA
CAACGATCGGAGGACCGAAGGAGCTAACCGCTTTTTTGCACAACATGGGGGATCATGTAACTCGCCTTGA
TCGTTGGGAACCGGAGCTGAATGAAGCCATACCAAACGACGAGCGTGACACCACGATGCCTGTAGCAATG
GCAACAACGTTGCGCAAACTATTAACTGGCGAACTACTTACTCTAGCTTCCCGGCAACAATTAATAGACT
GGATGGAGGCGGATAAAGTTGCAGGACCACTTCTGCGCTCGGCCCTTCCGGCTGGCTGGTTTATTGCTGA
TAAATCTGGAGCCGGTGAGCGTGGGTCTCGCGGTATCATTGCAGCACTGGGGCCAGATGGTAAGCCCTCC
CGTATCGTAGTTATCTACACGACGGGGAGTCAGGCAACTATGGATGAACGAAATAGACAGATCGCTGAGA
TAGGTGCCTCACTGATTAAGCATTGGTAACTGTCAGACCAAGTTTACTCATATATACTTTAGATTGATTT
AAAACTTCATTTTTAATTTAAAAGGATCTAGGTGAAGATCCTTTTTGATAATCTCATGACCAAAATCCCT
TAACGTGAGTTTTCGTTCCACTGAGCGTCAGACCCCGTAGAAAAGATCAAAGGATCTTCTTGAGATCCTT
TTTTTCTGCGCGTAATCTGCTGCTTGCAAACAAAAAAACCACCGCTACCAGCGGTGGTTTGTTTGCCGGA
TCAAGAGCTACCAACTCTTTTTCCGAAGGTAACTGGCTTCAGCAGAGCGCAGATACCAAATACTGTTCTT
CTAGTGTAGCCGTAGTTAGGCCACCACTTCAAGAACTCTGTAGCACCGCCTACATACCTCGCTCTGCTAA
TCCTGTTACCAGTGGCTGCTGCCAGTGGCGATAAGTCGTGTCTTACCGGGTTGGACTCAAGACGATAGTT
ACCGGATAAGGCGCAGCGGTCGGGCTGAACGGGGGGTTCGTGCACACAGCCCAGCTTGGAGCGAACGACC
TACACCGAACTGAGATACCTACAGCGTGAGCTATGAGAAAGCGCCACGCTTCCCGAAGGGAGAAAGGCGG
ACAGGTATCCGGTAAGCGGCAGGGTCGGAACAGGAGAGCGCACGAGGGAGCTTCCAGGGGGAAACGCCTG
GTATCTTTATAGTCCTGTCGGGTTTCGCCACCTCTGACTTGAGCGTCGATTTTTGTGATGCTCGTCAGGG
GGGCGGAGCCTATGGAAAAACGCCAGCAACGCGGCCTTTTTACGGTTCCTGGCCTTTTGCTGGCCTTTTG
CTCACATGTTCTTTCCTGCGTTATCCCCTGATTCTGTGGATAACCGTATTACCGCCTTTGAGTGAGCTGA
TACCGCTCGCCGCAGCCGAACGACCGAGCGCAGCGAGTCAGTGAGCGAGGAAGCGGAAGAGCGCCCAATA
CGCAAACCGCCTCTCCCCGCGCGTTGGCCGATTCATTAATGCAGCTGGCACGACAGGTTTCCCGACTGGA
AAGCGGGCAGTGAGCGCAACGCAATTAATGTGAGTTAGCTCACTCATTAGGCACCCCAGGCTTTACACTT
TATGCTTCCGGCTCGTATGTTGTGTGGAATTGTGAGCGGATAACAATTTCACACAGGAAACAGCTATGAC
CATGATTACGCCAAGCTTACCGCATCAGGAAATTGTAAGCGTTAATATTTTGTTAAAATTCGCGTTAAAT
TTTTGTTAAATCAGCTCATTTTTTAACCAATAGGCCGAAATCGGCAAAATCCCTTATAAATCAAAAGAAT
AGACCGAGATAGGGT
[37 nt withheld, positions 8136-8172]
AAAGAACGTGGACTCCAACGTCAAAGG
[49 nt withheld, positions 8200-8248]
T
[91 nt withheld, positions 8250-8340]
G
[124 nt withheld, positions 8342-8465]
CCATTCGC
