Features (pLannotate 1.2.2; 26 found; start..end, strand, type, name):
    125..149     +  protein_bind   attB1: mutant version of attB; recombination site for the Gateway® BP reaction BP Clonase™
    172..888     +  CDS            mTurquoise2: mTurquoise2 is a basic (constitutively fluorescent) cyan fluorescent protein published in 2012, derived from Aequorea victoria. It is reported to be a rapidly-maturing monomer with very low acid sensitivity.
    970..1677    +  CDS            mCherry: mCherry is a basic (constitutively fluorescent) red fluorescent protein published in 2004, derived from Discosoma sp.. It is reported to be a very rapidly-maturing monomer with low acid sensitivity.
   1690..1714    -  protein_bind   attB2: mutant version of attB; recombination site for the Gateway® BP reaction BP Clonase™
   1742..1768    +  misc_feature   MCS (fragment): pBluescript multiple cloning site
   1777..1795    -  promoter       T7 promoter: promoter for bacteriophage T7 RNA polymerase
   1796..1939    +  CDS            ADH1 (fragment): ADH1_YEAST - Also known as ADC1. Experimental evidence at protein level: Swiss-Prot protein existence level 1. This isozyme preferentially catalyzes the conversion of primary unbranched alcohols to their corresponding aldehydes. Also shows activity toward secondary alcohols. From Saccharomyces cerevisiae (strain ATCC 204508 / S288c) (Baker's yeast).
   1943..2130    +  terminator     ADH1 terminator: S. cerevisiae ADH1; transcription terminator for the S. cerevisiae alcohol dehydrogenase 1 (ADH1) gene
   2138..2295    +  CDS            lacZα (fragment): LacZα fragment of β-galactosidase; lacZ fragment
   2301..2352    -  misc_feature   bom (fragment): basis of mobility region from pBR322
   2357..2440    +  CDS            RAF1 (fragment): RAF_YEAST - Experimental evidence at transcript level: Swiss-Prot protein existence level 2. Antagonizes transcriptional repression of recombinase FLP by REP1-REP2. May play a role in plasmid partitioning. From Saccharomyces cerevisiae (strain ATCC 204508 / S288c) (Baker's yeast).
   2594..3940    -  rep_origin     2μ ori: yeast 2μ plasmid origin of replication
   3945..3961    -  promoter       tet promoter (fragment): E. coli promoter for tetracycline efflux protein gene
   4051..4854    -  CDS            URA3: orotidine-5'-phosphate decarboxylase, required for uracil biosynthesis; S. cerevisiae URA3; yeast auxotrophic marker, counterselectable with 5-fluoroorotic acid (5-FOA)
   4855..5070    -  promoter       URA3 promoter: S. cerevisiae URA3
   5181..5285    +  promoter       AmpR promoter: bla
   5286..6146    +  CDS            AmpR: β-lactamase; bla; confers resistance to ampicillin, carbenicillin, and related antibiotics
   6317..6905    +  rep_origin     ori: high-copy-number ColE1/pMB1/pBR322/pUC origin of replication
   7088..7180    +  CDS            lacI (fragment): lac repressor; lacI; The lac repressor binds to the lac operator to inhibit transcription in E. coli. This inhibition can be relieved by adding lactose or isopropyl-β-D-thiogalactopyranoside (IPTG).
   7193..7214    +  protein_bind   CAP binding site: CAP binding activates transcription in the presence of cAMP. E. coli catabolite activator protein
   7229..7259    +  promoter       lac promoter: promoter for the E. coli lac operon
   7267..7283    +  protein_bind   lac operator: The lac repressor binds to the lac operator to inhibit transcription in E. coli. This inhibition can be relieved by adding lactose or isopropyl-β-D-thiogalactopyranoside (IPTG). lac repressor encoded by lacI
   7364..7792    -  rep_origin     f1 ori (sequence partly withheld): f1 bacteriophage origin of replication; arrow indicates direction of (+) strand synthesis
   7803..8057    -  CDS            BRP1 (fragment): BRP1_YEAST - Protein predicted: Swiss-Prot protein existence level 4. From Saccharomyces cerevisiae (strain ATCC 204508 / S288c) (Baker's yeast).
   8159..8175    -  promoter       ARG4 promoter (fragment): S. cerevisiae ARG4
   8280..8363    +  CDS            YG007_YEAST: Protein predicted: Swiss-Prot protein existence level 4. From Saccharomyces cerevisiae (strain ATCC 204508 / S288c) (Baker's yeast).
>Addgene plasmid #118433 | pDRF1-GW mTurquoise2-T2A-mcherry | addgene full sequence | sequence record 240362 | Addgene NGS Result
TTTCTTTAACAATCGTTAATAATTAATTAATTGGAAAATAACCATTTTTTCTCTCTTTTATACACACATT
CAAAAGAAAGAAAAAAAATATACCCCAGCCTCGACTAGTGAATTCGCGGCCATCACAAGTTTGTACAAAA
AAGCAGGCTGCTAGCGCTACCGGTCGCCACCATGGTGAGCAAGGGCGAGGAGCTGTTCACCGGGGTGGTG
CCCATCCTGGTCGAGCTGGACGGCGACGTAAACGGCCACAAGTTCAGCGTGTCCGGCGAGGGCGAGGGCG
ATGCCACCTACGGCAAGCTGACCCTGAAGTTCATCTGCACCACCGGCAAGCTGCCCGTGCCCTGGCCCAC
CCTCGTGACCACCCTGTCCTGGGGCGTGCAGTGCTTCGCCCGCTACCCCGACCACATGAAGCAGCACGAC
TTCTTCAAGTCCGCCATGCCCGAAGGCTACGTCCAGGAGCGCACCATCTTCTTCAAGGACGACGGCAACT
ACAAGACCCGCGCCGAGGTGAAGTTCGAGGGCGACACCCTGGTGAACCGCATCGAGCTGAAGGGCATCGA
CTTCAAGGAGGACGGCAACATCCTGGGGCACAAGCTGGAGTACAACTACTTTAGCGACAACGTCTATATC
ACCGCCGACAAGCAGAAGAACGGCATCAAGGCCAACTTCAAGATCCGCCACAACATCGAGGACGGCGGCG
TGCAGCTCGCCGACCACTACCAGCAGAACACCCCCATCGGCGACGGCCCCGTGCTGCTGCCCGACAACCA
CTACCTGAGCACCCAGTCCAAGCTGAGCAAAGACCCCAACGAGAAGCGCGATCACATGGTCCTGCTGGAG
TTCGTGACCGCCGCCGGGATCACTCTCGGCATGGACGAGCTGTACAAGTCCGGAGAGGGCAGAGGAAGTC
TTCTAACATGCGGTGACGTGGAGGAGAATCCCGGCCCTGGGGATCCACCGGTCGCCACCATGGTGAGCAA
GGGCGAGGAGGATAACATGGCCATCATCAAGGAGTTCATGCGCTTCAAGGTGCACATGGAGGGCTCCGTG
AACGGCCACGAGTTCGAGATCGAGGGCGAGGGCGAGGGCCGCCCCTACGAGGGCACCCAGACCGCCAAGC
TGAAGGTGACCAAGGGTGGCCCCCTGCCCTTCGCCTGGGACATCCTGTCCCCTCAGTTCATGTACGGCTC
CAAGGCCTACGTGAAGCACCCCGCCGACATCCCCGACTACTTGAAGCTGTCCTTCCCCGAGGGCTTCAAG
TGGGAGCGCGTGATGAACTTCGAGGACGGCGGCGTGGTGACCGTGACCCAGGACTCCTCCCTGCAGGACG
GCGAGTTCATCTACAAGGTGAAGCTGCGCGGCACCAACTTCCCCTCCGACGGCCCCGTAATGCAGAAGAA
GACCATGGGCTGGGAGGCCTCCTCCGAGCGGATGTACCCCGAGGACGGCGCCCTGAAGGGCGAGATCAAG
CAGAGGCTGAAGCTGAAGGACGGCGGCCACTACGACGCTGAGGTCAAGACCACCTACAAGGCCAAGAAGC
CCGTGCAGCTGCCCGGCGCCTACAACGTCAACATCAAGTTGGACATCACCTCCCACAACGAGGACTACAC
CATCGTGGAACAGTACGAACGCGCCGAGGGCCGCCACTCCACCGGCGGCATGGACGAGCTGTACAAGTAA
AGCGGCCGCACCCAGCTTTCTTGTACAAAGTGGTGTAGTTAATTCATGATGGCCGCTGCAGGTCGACCTC
GAGGGGGGGCCCGGTACCCAATTCGCCCTATAGTGAGTCGTATTACGCGCGGATCCAGCTTTGGACTTCT
TCGCCAGAGGTTTGGTCAAGTCTCCAATCAAGGTTGTCGGCTTGTCTACCTTGCCAGAAATTTACGAAAA
GATGGAAAAGGGTCAAATCGTTGGTAGATACGTTGTTGACACTTCTAAATAAGCGAATTTCTTATGATTT
ATGATTTTTATTATTAAATAAGTTATAAAAAAAATAAGTGTATACAAATTTTAAAGTGACTCTTAGGTTT
TAAAACGAAAATTCTTATTCTTGAGTAACTCTTTCCTGTAGGTCAGGTTGCTTTCTCAGGTATAGCATGA
GGTCGCTCTTATTGACCACACCTCTACCGGCATGCCAATTCACTGGCCGTCGTTTTACAACGTCGTGACT
GGGAAAACCCTGGCGTTACCCAACTTAATCGCCTTGCAGCACATCCCCCTTTCGCCAGCTGGCGTAATAG
CGAAGAGGCCCGCACCGATCGCCCTTCCCAACAGTTGCGCAGCCTGAATGGCGAATGGCGCCTGATGCGG
TATTTTCTCCTTACGCATCTGTGCGGTATTTCACACCGCATAATCGGATCGTACTTGTTACCCATCATTG
AATTTTGAACATCCGAACCTGGAAGTTTTCCCTGAAACAGATAGTATATTTGAACCTGTATAATAATATA
TAGTCTAGCGCTTTACGGAAGACAATGTATGTATTTCGGTTCCTGGAGAAACTATTGCATCTATTGCATA
GGTAATCTTGCACGTCGCATCCCCGGTTCATTTTCTGCGTTTCCATCTTGCACTTCAATAGCATATCTTT
GTTAACGAAGCATCTGTGCTTCATTTTGTAGAACAAAAATGCAACGCGAGAGCGCTAATTTTTCAAACAA
AGAATCTGAGCTGCATTTTTACAGAACAGAAATGCAACGCGAAAGCGCTATTTTACCAACGAAGAATCTG
TGCTTCATTTTTGTAAAACAAAAATGCAACGCGAGAGCGCTAATTTTTCAAACAAAGAATCTGAGCTGCA
TTTTTACAGAACAGAAATGCAACGCGAGAGCGCTATTTTACCAACAAAGAATCTATACTTCTTTTTTGTT
CTACAAAAATGCATCCCGAGAGCGCTATTTTTCTAACAAAGCATCTTAGATTACTTTTTTTCTCCTTTGT
GCGCTCTATAATGCAGTCTCTTGATAACTTTTTGCACTGTAGGTCCGTTAAGGTTAGAAGAAGGCTACTT
TGGTGTCTATTTTCTCTTCCATAAAAAAAGCCTGACTCCACTTCCCGCGTTTACTGATTACTAGCGAAGC
TGCGGGTGCATTTTTTCAAGATAAAGGCATCCCCGATTATATTCTATACCGATGTGGATTGCGCATACTT
TGTGAACAGAAAGTGATAGCGTTGATGATTCTTCATTGGTCAGAAAATTATGAACGGTTTCTTCTATTTT
GTCTCTATATACTACGTATAGGAAATGTTTACATTTTCGTATTGTTTTCGATTCACTCTATGAATAGTTC
TTACTACAATTTTTTTGTCTAAAGAGTAATACTAGAGATAAACATAAAAAATGTAGAGGTCGAGTTTAGA
TGCAAGTTCAAGGAGCGAAAGGTGGATGGGTAGGTTATATAGGGATATAGCACAGAGATATATAGCAAAG
AGATACTTTTGAGCAATGTTTGTGGAAGCGGTATTCGCAATATTTTAGTAGCTCGTTACAGTCCGGTGCG
TTTTTGGTTTTTTGAAAGTGCGTCTTCAGAGCGCTTTTGGTTTTCAAAAGCGCTCTGAAGTTCCTATACT
TTCTAGCTAGAGAATAGGAACTTCGGAATAGGAACTTCAAAGCGTTTCCGAAAACGAGCGCTTCCGAAAA
TGCAACGCGAGCTGCGCACATACAGCTCACTGTTCACGTCGCACCTATATCTGCGTGTTGCCTGTATATA
TATATACATGAGAAGAACGGCATAGTGCGTGTTTATGCTTAAATGCGTACTTATATGCGTCTATTTATGT
AGGATGAAAGGTAGTCTAGTACCTCCTGTGATATTATCCCATTCCATGCGGGGTATCGTATGCTTCCTTC
AGCACTACCCTTTAGCTGTTCTATATGCTGCCACTCCTCAATTGGATTAGTCTCATCCTTCAATGCTATC
ATTTCCTTTGATATTGGATCGATCCGATGATAAGCTGTCAAACATGAGAATTGGGTAATAACTGATATAA
TTAAATTGAAGCTCTAATTTGTGAGTTTAGTATACATGCATTTACTTATAATACAGTTTTTTAGTTTTGC
TGGCCGCATCTTCTCAAATATGCTTCCCAGCCTGCTTTTCTGTAACGTTCACCCTCTACCTTAGCATCCC
TTCCCTTTGCAAATAGTCCTCTTCCAACAATAATAATGTCAGATCCTGTAGAGACCACATCATCCACGGT
TCTATACTGTTGACCCAATGCGTCTCCCTTGTCATCTAAACCCACACCGGGTGTCATAATCAACCAATCG
TAACCTTCATCTCTTCCACCCATGTCTCTTTGAGCAATAAAGCCGATAACAAAATCTTTGTCGCTCTTCG
CAATGTCAACAGTACCCTTAGTATATTCTCCAGTAGATAGGGAGCCCTTGCATGACAATTCTGCTAACAT
CAAAAGGCCTCTAGGTTCCTTTGTTACTTCTTCTGCCGCCTGCTTCAAACCGCTAACAATACCTGGGCCC
ACCACACCGTGTGCATTCGTAATGTCTGCCCATTCTGCTATTCTGTATACACCCGCAGAGTACTGCAATT
TGACTGTATTACCAATGTCAGCAAATTTTCTGTCTTCGAAGAGTAAAAAATTGTACTTGGCGGATAATGC
CTTTAGCGGCTTAACTGTGCCCTCCATGGAAAAATCAGTCAAGATATCCACATGTGTTTTTAGTAAACAA
ATTTTGGGACCTAATGCTTCAACTAACTCCAGTAATTCCTTGGTGGTACGAACATCCAATGAAGCACACA
AGTTTGTTTGCTTTTCGTGCATGATATTAAATAGCTTGGCAGCAACAGGACTAGGATGAGTAGCAGCACG
TTCCTTATATGTAGCTTTCGACATGATTTATCTTCGTTTCCTGCATGTTTTTGTTCTGTGCAGTTGGGTT
AAGAATACTGGGCAATTTCATGTTTCTTCAACACTACATATGCGTATATATACCAATCTAAGTCTGTGCT
CCTTCCTTCGTTCTTCCTTCTGTTCGGAGATTACCGAATCAAAAAAATTTCAAGGAAACCGAAATCAAAA
AAAAGAATAAAAAAAAAATGATGAATTGAAAAGCTAATTCTTGAAGACGAAAGGGCCTCGTGATACGCCT
ATTTTTATAGGTTAATGTCATGATAATAATGGTTTCTTAGACGTCAGGTGGCACTTTTCGGGGAAATGTG
CGCGGAACCCCTATTTGTTTATTTTTCTAAATACATTCAAATATGTATCCGCTCATGAGACAATAACCCT
GATAAATGCTTCAATAATATTGAAAAAGGAAGAGTATGAGTATTCAACATTTCCGTGTCGCCCTTATTCC
CTTTTTTGCGGCATTTTGCCTTCCTGTTTTTGCTCACCCAGAAACGCTGGTGAAAGTAAAAGATGCTGAA
GATCAGTTGGGTGCACGAGTGGGTTACATCGAACTGGATCTCAACAGCGGTAAGATCCTTGAGAGTTTTC
GCCCCGAAGAACGTTTTCCAATGATGAGCACTTTTAAAGTTCTGCTATGTGGCGCGGTATTATCCCGTAT
TGACGCCGGGCAAGAGCAACTCGGTCGCCGCATACACTATTCTCAGAATGACTTGGTTGAGTACTCACCA
GTCACAGAAAAGCATCTTACGGATGGCATGACAGTAAGAGAATTATGCAGTGCTGCCATAACCATGAGTG
ATAACACTGCGGCCAACTTACTTCTGACAACGATCGGAGGACCGAAGGAGCTAACCGCTTTTTTGCACAA
CATGGGGGATCATGTAACTCGCCTTGATCGTTGGGAACCGGAGCTGAATGAAGCCATACCAAACGACGAG
CGTGACACCACGATGCCTGTAGCAATGGCAACAACGTTGCGCAAACTATTAACTGGCGAACTACTTACTC
TAGCTTCCCGGCAACAATTAATAGACTGGATGGAGGCGGATAAAGTTGCAGGACCACTTCTGCGCTCGGC
CCTTCCGGCTGGCTGGTTTATTGCTGATAAATCTGGAGCCGGTGAGCGTGGGTCTCGCGGTATCATTGCA
GCACTGGGGCCAGATGGTAAGCCCTCCCGTATCGTAGTTATCTACACGACGGGGAGTCAGGCAACTATGG
ATGAACGAAATAGACAGATCGCTGAGATAGGTGCCTCACTGATTAAGCATTGGTAACTGTCAGACCAAGT
TTACTCATATATACTTTAGATTGATTTAAAACTTCATTTTTAATTTAAAAGGATCTAGGTGAAGATCCTT
TTTGATAATCTCATGACCAAAATCCCTTAACGTGAGTTTTCGTTCCACTGAGCGTCAGACCCCGTAGAAA
AGATCAAAGGATCTTCTTGAGATCCTTTTTTTCTGCGCGTAATCTGCTGCTTGCAAACAAAAAAACCACC
GCTACCAGCGGTGGTTTGTTTGCCGGATCAAGAGCTACCAACTCTTTTTCCGAAGGTAACTGGCTTCAGC
AGAGCGCAGATACCAAATACTGTTCTTCTAGTGTAGCCGTAGTTAGGCCACCACTTCAAGAACTCTGTAG
CACCGCCTACATACCTCGCTCTGCTAATCCTGTTACCAGTGGCTGCTGCCAGTGGCGATAAGTCGTGTCT
TACCGGGTTGGACTCAAGACGATAGTTACCGGATAAGGCGCAGCGGTCGGGCTGAACGGGGGGTTCGTGC
ACACAGCCCAGCTTGGAGCGAACGACCTACACCGAACTGAGATACCTACAGCGTGAGCTATGAGAAAGCG
CCACGCTTCCCGAAGGGAGAAAGGCGGACAGGTATCCGGTAAGCGGCAGGGTCGGAACAGGAGAGCGCAC
GAGGGAGCTTCCAGGGGGAAACGCCTGGTATCTTTATAGTCCTGTCGGGTTTCGCCACCTCTGACTTGAG
CGTCGATTTTTGTGATGCTCGTCAGGGGGGCGGAGCCTATGGAAAAACGCCAGCAACGCGGCCTTTTTAC
GGTTCCTGGCCTTTTGCTGGCCTTTTGCTCACATGTTCTTTCCTGCGTTATCCCCTGATTCTGTGGATAA
CCGTATTACCGCCTTTGAGTGAGCTGATACCGCTCGCCGCAGCCGAACGACCGAGCGCAGCGAGTCAGTG
AGCGAGGAAGCGGAAGAGCGCCCAATACGCAAACCGCCTCTCCCCGCGCGTTGGCCGATTCATTAATGCA
GCTGGCACGACAGGTTTCCCGACTGGAAAGCGGGCAGTGAGCGCAACGCAATTAATGTGAGTTAGCTCAC
TCATTAGGCACCCCAGGCTTTACACTTTATGCTTCCGGCTCGTATGTTGTGTGGAATTGTGAGCGGATAA
CAATTTCACACAGGAAACAGCTATGACCATGATTACGCCAAGCTTACCGCATCAGGAAATTGTAAGCGTT
AATATTTTGTTAAAATTCGCGTTAAATTTTTGTTAAATCAGCTCATTTTTTAACCAATAGGCCGAAATCG
GCAAAATCCCTTATAAATCAAAAGAATAGACCGAGATAGGGT
[37 nt withheld, positions 7463-7499]
AAAGAACGTGGACTCCAACGTCAAAGG
[49 nt withheld, positions 7527-7575]
T
[91 nt withheld, positions 7577-7667]
G
[124 nt withheld, positions 7669-7792]
CCATTCGCCAAGCTTCCTGAAACGGAGAAACATAAACAGGCATTGCTGGGATCACCCATACATCACTCTG
TTTTGCCTGACCTTTTCCGGTAATTTGAAAACAAACCCGGTCTCGAAGCGGAGATCCGGCGATAATTACC
GCAGAAATAAACCCATACACGAGACGTAGAACCAGCCGCACATGGCCGGAGAAACTCCTGCGAGAATTTC
GTAAACTCGCGCGCATTGCATCTGTATTTCCTAATGCGGCACTTCCAGGCCTCGATCGAGACCGTTTATC
CATTGCTTTTTTGTTGTCTTTTTCCCTCGTTCACAGAAAGTCTGAAGAAGCTATAGTAGAACTATGAGCT
TTTTTTGTTTCTGTTTTCCTTTTTTTTTTTTTTACCTCTGTGGAAATTGTTACTCTCACACTCTTTAGTT
CGTTTGTTTGTTTTGTTTATTCCAATTATGACCGGTGACGAAACGTGGTCGATGGTGGGTACCGCTTATG
CTCCCCTCCATTAGTTTCGATTATATAAAAAGGCCAAATATTGTATTATTTTCAAATGTCCTATCATTAT
CGTCTAACATCTAATTTCTCTTAAATTTTTTCTCTTTCTTTCCTATAACACCAATAGTGAAAATCTTTTT
TTCTTCTATATCTACAAAAACTTTTTTTTTCTATCAACCTCGTTGATAAATTT
